>Addgene plasmid #214228 | pDSG601 | addgene full sequence | sequence record 426120 | Addgene NGS Result
GAGAGCGTTCACCGACAAACAACAGATAAAACGAAAGGCCCAGTCTTTCGACTGAGCCTTTCGTTTTATT
TGATGCCTGGGGAGTGTGAGTGGGAGGTCTGTATGTACGTCGAGTACCTTTGGTCGAAAAAAAAAGCCCG
CACTGTCAGGTGCGGGCTTTTTTCTGTGTTTCCTTAACGCTGTGTACCCGGACAAACACCATTAATCAGC
AGGAAGGTAAATTCTTCAATATCCTGTTCAACGGTCAGCTGTTCGGTCAGTAGGCGATACCAACAAAAAC
CAAAAATCATATCCAGCAGCAGTTCACGATTGGTATCTTTCGGCAGTTCACCATTGCTAATGGCATTTTC
AACCAGTTTTTTCGGCATCTCACGACGACGTTCCATAAACTGATCTTTCAGCTGGGTCAGGGTTGCAGGG
TCCAGCTGTGCTTCTGCAATAACACAACGAAATGCTTCACCACAAATGGTTTCACGCCAAACTTTCCACA
GATTACGCAGCAGAAAATCCAGATCGGCTTTAAAGCTACCCAGATCCGGAAATTTACGCACCTGTTCGCT
TTCATTTTCATACACTTCGGCAATCAGTGCTGCTTTATTGGTCCACCAACGATAAATGGTCGGTTTGCTT
GCACCGGCACGACGTGCAACGCTTTCAATGCTCAGACCGCTATAACCACATTCTTTCAGGATTTCAATGG
TGCTGGTCAGAATTGCTTTATGGGTATGCGGACTACGCAGGCTACCAATGCTGCTACGGCTCGGGGTACG
TGCCATTAATTATTCCTACTTTCAGAGGAAAGTTAAACAAAATTATTTGTAGAGGGAAACCGTTGTGGTC
TCCCTGAATATATTATACGAGCCTTATGCATGCCCGTAAAGTTATCCAGCAACCACTCATAGACCTAGGG
CAGCAGATAGGGACGACGTGGTGTTAGCTGTGCCGTCGGAATTGCTATAGCCCTTAACGCATGAGAAAGC
CCCCGGAAGATCACCTTCCGGGGGCTTTTTTATTGCGCTCTGATTCGTTACCAATTGACATGATACGAAA
CGTACCGTATCGTTAAGGTTACTTAGCCATCCCGAAATACGAATTTGTAAGTAATGAAGGCAGCTATTTA
TATACGTGTTTCTACTCAAGAGCAAGTAGAAAATTATTCAATACAAGCTCAAACTGAAAAACTAACAGGA
TTGTGCCGCTCGAAGGACTGGGACGTATACGATATTTTCATTGACGGCGGATACTCCGGCTCAAATATGA
ATCGTCCCGCATTAAATGAAATGCTAAGTAAACTACACGAAATTGATGCTGTAGTCGTATATCGATTAGA
CAGACTATCCCGCTCACAAAGAGACACAATAACGCTTATTGAAGAATACTTCTTAAAAAACAATGTAGAG
TTTGTTAGTTTGTCTGAAACGCTTGATACCAGTTCCCCTTTCGGTCGTGCAATGATTGGTATATTATCAG
TATTCGCACAGCTAGAGCGCGAAACAATCCGAGATCGTATGGTGATGGGGAAAATTAAGCGTATTGAAGC
AGGTCTTCCGTTAACAACTGCGAAAGGTAGAACGTTCGGCTATGATGTTATAGATACAAAATTATACATT
AATGAAGAAGAAGCAAAACAGTTACAACTGATTTATGATATTTTCGAAGAAGAACAAAGTATAACTTTTT
TACAGAAAAGACTAAAAAAATTAGGCTTTAAAGTTAGAACATATAATCGCTATAACAACTGGCTAACTAA
TGATTTGTATTGTGGTTATGTTTCATATAAAGATAAAGTTCATGTAAAAGGTATTCATGAACCTATCATC
AGTGAAGAGCAATTCTATAGAGTTCAAGAAATATTTACTCGTATGGGTAAAAATCCGAACATGAATAGAG
ATTCAGCATCGTTGCTAAATAATTTAGTAGTTTGTAGTAAATGCGGGTTAGGCTTTGTTCATCGTAGAAA
AGATACAATGTCGCGTGGTAAAAAATATCATTATAGATATTATAGTTGCAAGACTTATAAACATACTCAT
GAACTCGAAAAATGCGGGAATAAAATTTGGAGAGCTGACAAACTTGAAGAATTAATTATTAATCGTGTGA
ATAATTATAGTTTCGCTTCCAGAAATGTAGATAAAGAAGATGAATTAGATAGCTTAAATGAAAAGCTTAA
AATAGAACATGCAAAGAAAAAACGATTATTTGATTTATATATAAATGGCTCGTATGAAGTTTCAGAACTT
GATTCTATGATGAATGATATTGATGCTCAAATTAATTATTATGAATCACAAATAGAAGCTAACGAAGAAT
TGAAGAAAAACAAAAAGATACAAGAAAATTTAGCTGATTTAGCAACAGTTGATTTTGACTCTTTAGAGTT
CAGAGAAAAGCAACTTTATTTAAAATCACTAATAAACAAAATTTATATTGATGGTGAACAAGTTACTATT
GAATGGCTCGAACAGAAACTGATCAGCGAAGAAGATCTGTGATAGTAATAACCCGGGGGTTCCCATGGTA
CGCGTGCTAGAGGCATCAAATAAAACGAAAGGCTCAGTCGAAAGACTGGGCCTTTCGTTTTATCTGTTGT
TTGTCGGTGAACGCTCTCCTGAGTAGGACAAATCCGCCGCCCTAGATACTAGTAGCGGCCGCTGCAGGAG
TCACTAAGGGTTAGTTAGTTAGATTAGCAGAAAGTCAAAAGCCTCCGACCGGAGGCTTTTGACTAAAACT
TCCCTTGGGGTTATCATTGGGGCTCACTCAAAGGCGGTAATCAGATAAAAAAAATCCTTAGCTTTCGCTA
AGGATGATTTCTGCTAGTATGCTTGGATTCTCACCAATAAAAAACGCCCGGCGGCAACCGAGCGTTCTGA
ACAAATCCAGATGGAGTTCTGAGGTCATTACTGGATCTATCAACAGGAGTCCAAGCGAGCTCTTATTTGC
CGACTACCTTGGTGATCTCGCCTTTCACGTAGTGGACAAATTCTTCCAACTGATCTGCGCGCGAGGCCAA
GCGATCTTCTTCTTGTCCAAGATAAGCCTGTCTAGCTTCAAGTATGACGGGCTGATACTGGGCCGGCAGG
CGCTCCATTGCCCAGTCGGCAGCGACATCCTTCGGCGCGATTTTGCCGGTTACTGCGCTGTACCAAATGC
GGGACAACGTAAGCACTACATTTCGCTCATCGCCAGCCCAGTCGGGCGGCGAGTTCCATAGCGTTAAGGT
TTCATTTAGCGCCTCAAATAGATCCTGTTCAGGAACCGGATCAAAGAGTTCCTCCGCCGCTGGACCTACC
AAGGCAACGCTATGTTCTCTTGCTTTTGTCAGCAAGATAGCCAGATCAATGTCGATCGTGGCTGGCTCGA
AGATACCTGCAAGAATGTCATTGCGCTGCCATTCTCCAAATTGCAGTTCGCGCTTAGCTGGATAACGCCA
CGGAATGATGTCGTCGTGCACAACAATGGTGACTTCTACAGCGCGGAGAATCTCGCTCTCTCCAGGGGAA
GCCGAAGTTTCCAAAAGGTCGTTGATCAAAGCTCGCCGCGTTGTTTCATCAAGCCTTACGGTCACCGTAA
CCAGCAAATCAATATCACTGTGTGGCTTCAGGCCGCCATCCACTGCGGAGCCGTACAAATGTACGGCCAG
CAACGTCGGTTCGAGATGGCGCTCGATGACGCCAACTACCTCTGATAGTTGAGTCGATACTTCGGCGATC
ACCGCTTCCCTCATACGAAACGATCCTCATCCTGTCTCTTGATCAGATCTTGATCCCCTGCGCCATCAGA
TCCTTGGCGGCAAGAAAGCCATCCAGTTTACTTTGCAGGGCTTCCCAACCTTACCAGAGGGCGCCCCAGC
TGGCAATTCCGGTTCGCTTGCTCTCTAGTAGTTACATTGTCGATCTGTTCATGGTGAACAGCTTTGAATG
CACCAAAAACTCGTAAAAGCTCTGATGTATCTATCTTTTTTACACCGTTTTCATCTGTGCATATGGACAG
TTTTCCCTTTGATATGTAACGGTGAACAGTTGTTCTACTTTTGTTTGTTAGTCTTGATGCTTCACTGATA
GATACAAGAGCCATAAGAACCTCAGATCCTTCCGTATTTAGCCAGTATGTTCTCTAGTGTGGTTCGTTGT
TTTTGCGTGAGCCATGAGAACGAACCATTGAGATCATACTTACTTTGCATGTCACTCAAAAATTTTGCCT
CAAAACTGGTGAGCTGAATTTTTGCAGTTAAAGCATCGTGTAGTGTTTTTCTTAGTCCGTTATGTAGGTA
GGAATCTGATGTAATGGTTGTTGGTATTTTGTCACCATTCATTTTTATCTGGTTGTTCTCAAGTTCGGTT
ACGAGATCCATTTGTCTATCTAGTTCAACTTGGAAAATCAACGTATCAGTCGGGCGGCCTCGCTTATCAA
CCACCAATTTCATATTGCTGTAAGTGTTTAAATCTTTACTTATTGGTTTCAAAACCCATTGGTTAAGCCT
TTTAAACTCATGGTAGTTATTTTCAAGCATTAACATGAACTTAAATTCATCAAGGCTAATCTCTATATTT
GCCTTGTGAGTTTTCTTTTGTGTTAGTTCTTTTAATAACCACTCATAAATCCTCATAGAGTATTTGTTTT
CAAAAGACTTAACATGTTCCAGATTATATTTTATGAATTTTTTTAACTGGAAAAGATAAGGCAATATCTC
TTCACTAAAAACTAATTCTAATTTTTCGCTTGAGAACTTGGCATAGTTTGTCCACTGGAAAATCCCAAAG
CCTTTAACCAAAGGATTCCTGATTTCCACAGTTCTCGTCATCAGCTCTCTGGTTGCTTTAGCTAATACAC
CATAAGCATTTTCCCTACTGATGTTCATCATCTGAGCGTATTGGTTATAAGTGAACGATACCGTCCGTTC
TTTCCTTGTAGGGTTTTCAATCGTGGGGTTGAGTAGTGCCACACAGCATAAAATTAGCTTGGTTTCATGC
TCCGTTAAGTCATAGCGACTAATCGCTAGTTCATTTGCTTTGAAAACAACTAATTCAGACATACATCTCA
ATTGGTCTAGGTGATTTTAATCACTATACCAATTGAGATGGGCTAGTCAATGATAATTACATGTCCTTTT
CCTTTGAGTTGTGGGTATCTGTAAATTCTGCTAGACCTTTGCTGGAAAACTTGTAAATTCTGCTAGACCC
TCTGTAAATTCCGCTAGACCTTTGTGTGTTTTTTTTGTTTATATTCAAGTGGTTATAATTTATAGAATAA
AGAAAGAATAAAAAAAGATAAAAAGAATAGATCCCAGCCCTGTGTATAACTCACTACTTTAGTCAGTTCC
GCAGTATTACAAAAGGATGTCGCAAACGCTGTTTGCTCCTCTACAAAACAGACCTTAAAACCCTAAAGGC
TTAAGTAGCACCCTCGCAAGCTCGGGCAAATCGCTGAATATTCCTTTTGTCTCCGACCATCAGGCACCTG
AGTCGCTGTCTTTTTCGTGACATTCAGTTCGCTGCGCTCACGGCTCTGGCAGTGAATGGGGGTAAATGGC
ACTACAGGCGCCTTTTATGGATTCATGCAAGGAAACTACCCATAATACAAGAAAAGCCCGTCACGGGCTT
CTCAGGGCGTTTTATGGCGGGTCTGCTATGTGGTGCTATCTGACTTTTTGCTGTTCAGCAGTTCCTGCCC
TCTGATTTTCCAGTCTGACCACTTCGGATTATCCCGTGACAGGTCATTCAGACTGGCTAATGCACCCAGT
AAGGCAGCGGTATCATCAACAGGCTTACCCGTCTTACTGTCCCTAGTGCTTGGATTCTCACCAATAAAAA
ACGCCCGGCGGCAACCGAGCGTTCTGAACAAATCCAGATGGAGTTCTGAGGTCATTACTGGATCTATCAA
CAGGAGTCCAAGCGAGCTCGTAAACTTGGTCTGACAGCTCTAGCTCCGGCAAAAAAACGGGCAAGGTGTC
ACCACCCTGCCCTTTTTCTTTAAAACCGAAAAGATTACTTCGCGTTTGCCACCTGACGTCTAAGAAAAGG
AATATTCAGCAATTTGCCCGTGCCGAAGAAAGGCCCACCCGTGAAGGTGAGCCAGTGAGTTGATTGCTAC
GTAATTAGTTAGTTAGCCCTTAGTGACTCGAATTCGCGGCCGCTTCTAGAG
Features (pLannotate 1.2.2; 15 found; start..end, strand, type, name):
      1..72      -  terminator     rrnB T1 terminator: transcription terminator T1 from the E. coli rrnB gene
    126..194     -  ncRNA          Thr leader (fragment): Accession: RF00506 - Threonine operon leader
   2537..2623    +  terminator     rrnB T1 terminator: Escherichia coli rrnB; transcription terminator T1 from the E. coli rrnB gene
   2637..2657    +  misc_feature   BioBrick suffix: universal suffix for all parts
   2693..2724    +  terminator     tonB terminator: bidirectional E. coli tonB-P14 transcription terminator
   2771..2811    -  terminator     bacterial terminator (fragment): putative bacterial transcription terminator
   2827..2921    -  terminator     lambda t0 terminator: transcription terminator from phage lambda
   2933..3724    -  CDS            SmR: aminoglycoside adenylyltransferase (Murphy, 1985); aadA; confers resistance to spectinomycin and streptomycin
   3756..3878    -  CDS            tnpA (fragment): TN5P_ECOLX - Also known as tnp. Experimental evidence at protein level: Swiss-Prot protein existence level 1. Mediates transposition of transposon Tn5 by a 'cut and paste' mechanism. First, the monomeric transposase binds the 19 bp inverted DNA repeats flanking the transposon. Then, dimerization of the DNA- bound transposase creates a synaptic DNA complex. After nicking of the first DNA strand, excision of the transposon proceeds through a series of intermediates. The transposase then mediates the insertion of the transposon at a new site by strand transfer. The activity of the wild- type tran
   4082..5032    -  CDS            Rep101: RepA protein needed for replication with the pSC101 origin; rep101
   5080..5302    -  rep_origin     pSC101 ori: low-copy replication origin that requires the Rep101 protein
   5794..5888    -  terminator     lambda t0 terminator: transcription terminator from phage lambda
   5925..5984    +  terminator     his operon terminator: This putative transcriptin terminator from the E. coli his operon has a 2-bp deletion introduced during synthesis. Its efficiency has not been determined.
   6044..6073    -  terminator     T3Te terminator: phage T3 early transcription terminator
   6120..6141    +  misc_feature   BioBrick prefix: BioBrick prefix for parts that do not start with "ATG"
