[The description below was written by a language model from this plasmid's Addgene catalogue record and pLannotate feature annotations shown in this document.]
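Description:
pDSG601 is a low-copy bacterial expression and synthetic-biology plasmid built on the BioBrick backbone pSB4S5 and intended for use in Escherichia coli. It replicates from the pSC101 origin, which depends on the plasmid-encoded Rep101 (RepA) protein and accounts for the low copy number. Selection is through the SmR (aadA) aminoglycoside adenylyltransferase gene, which confers spectinomycin and streptomycin resistance. A short tnpA fragment next to the marker appears to be a remnant with no functional role. The backbone is heavily insulated with transcription terminators (two copies each of rrnB T1 and lambda t0, plus tonB, his operon, T3Te and a putative bacterial terminator). BioBrick prefix and suffix sites flank the cloning region.

The catalogue lists the insert as PhlF and A118. PhlF is a TetR-family transcriptional repressor widely used in genetic circuits, and A118 is a phage-derived serine integrase that catalyses unidirectional recombination between its attachment sites. Neither coding sequence was picked up by the automated annotation. The roughly 2.3 kb stretch between the threonine operon leader fragment and the second rrnB T1 terminator is unannotated and lies within the prefix/suffix-bounded region, so the insert presumably sits there. The record does not state the promoters, ribosome binding sites or any inducer control for these genes. Part of the plasmid derives from another deposited plasmid, pNR220.

The stated purpose is "competition strain 4 integrase plasmid". It was deposited with a study of a synthetic differentiation circuit in E. coli designed to suppress takeover by mutants, which suggests the plasmid supplies the integrase and repressor in one of the strains used in competition experiments. The record does not describe its recombination targets.
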