Addgene plasmid #214228: pDSG601
Purpose: competition strain 4 integrase plasmid
Depositing lab: Uri Alon. Depositing organization: Weizmann Institute of Science. Publication: A synthetic differentiation circuit in Escherichia coli for suppressing mutant takeover. Glass DS, Bren A, Vaisbourd E, Mayo A, Alon U. Cell. 2024 Jan 31:S0092-8674(24)00061-8. doi: 10.1016/j.cell.2024.01.024. PubMed 38320549.
Backbone
  Vector backbone: pSB4S5
  Vector type: Bacterial Expression, Synthetic Biology
Growth in bacteria
  Bacterial resistance: Spectinomycin, 50 μg/mL
  Growth temperature: 37°C
  Growth strain: DH5alpha
  Copy number: Low Copy
Gene/Insert
  Gene/Insert name: PhlF, A118
Resource information
  A portion of this plasmid was derived from a plasmid made by: pNR220 (Addgene #79541)
Terms and licenses: Academic/Nonprofit Terms; Industry Terms: Not Available to Industry
How to cite: pDSG601 was a gift from Uri Alon (Addgene plasmid # 214228 ; http://n2t.net/addgene:214228 ; RRID:Addgene_214228)
